Addgene plasmid #178278: pLKO_HSV.S.V5_mCherry-NLS
Purpose: Nuclear Protein Barcode (nPC) for vector/cell tracking. Contains U6 trRNA cassette for sgRNA cloning. Enables spatial detection of CRISPR screens.
Depositing lab: Brian Brown. Depositing organization: Icahn School of Medicine at Mount Sinai. Publication: Spatial CRISPR genomics identifies regulators of the tumor microenvironment. Dhainaut M, Rose SA, Akturk G, Wroblewska A, Nielsen SR, Park ES, Buckup M, Roudko V, Pia L, Sweeney R, Le Berichel J, Wilk CM, Bektesevic A, Lee BH, Bhardwaj N, Rahman AH, Baccarini A, Gnjatic S, Pe'er D, Merad M, Brown BD. Cell. 2022 Mar 10. pii: S0092-8674(22)00195-7. doi: 10.1016/j.cell.2022.02.015. PubMed 35290801.
Backbone
  Vector backbone: pLKO
  Backbone size w/o insert (bp): 9000
  Vector type: Lentiviral
Growth in bacteria
  Bacterial resistance: Ampicillin, 100 μg/mL
  Growth temperature: 37°C
  Growth strain: NEB Stable
  Copy number: High Copy
Gene/Insert
  Gene/Insert name: nPC Tagged mCherry-NLS
  Species: H. sapiens (human)
  Insert size (bp): 1000
  Promoter: eF1a
  Tag / fusion protein: HSV.S.V5 (N terminal on insert); Nuclear Localization Signal (C terminal on insert)
  Cloning method: Restriction Enzyme; 5′ cloning site unknown (unknown if destroyed)
  Sequencing primers: 5′ cctttttgagtttggatcttggttcat
Terms and licenses: Academic/Nonprofit Terms; Industry Terms: Not Available to Industry
Depositor comments: Please visit https://www.biorxiv.org/content/10.1101/2021.07.13.451021v1 for bioRxiv preprint.
How to cite: pLKO_HSV.S.V5_mCherry-NLS was a gift from Brian Brown (Addgene plasmid # 178278 ; http://n2t.net/addgene:178278 ; RRID:Addgene_178278)
