[The description below was written by a language model from this plasmid's Addgene catalogue record and pLannotate feature annotations shown in this document.]
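Description:
pLKO_HSV.S.V5_mCherry-NLS is a lentiviral transfer plasmid on a pLKO backbone that combines a nuclear protein barcode reporter with an sgRNA expression cassette, so that CRISPR perturbations can be tracked in cells and tissues by imaging. It is maintained in E. coli through a high-copy ColE1/pUC-type origin with ampicillin selection (AmpR, β-lactamase). An f1 origin and remnants of a lac/lacZα cloning region are also annotated. The viral portion has a third-generation-style layout. An RSV promoter drives a truncated HIV-1 5' LTR, followed by the Ψ packaging signal with a gag fragment, the RRE for Rev-dependent export of the genomic RNA, and a cPPT/CTS. A WPRE and a truncated 3' LTR follow, then an SV40 poly(A) signal and SV40 origin. No mammalian drug-selection marker is annotated, so transduced cells are identified through the reporter itself.

Two expression units sit between the LTRs. A human U6 (Pol III) promoter lies immediately upstream of the S. pyogenes Cas9 guide RNA scaffold, with a short gap between them that presumably serves as the site for cloning a guide sequence. Downstream, the EF-1α promoter drives mCherry fused at its N terminus to a combination of HSV, S and V5 epitope tags and at its C terminus to a nuclear localization signal. The tags and NLS are listed in the catalogue entry but are not individually annotated in the feature table. This epitope combination acts as an antibody-detectable barcode concentrated in the nucleus. Pairing a given barcode with a given sgRNA allows vector or cell tracking and spatial readout of CRISPR screens. Cas9 is not encoded here and must be supplied separately.
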