Features (pLannotate 1.2.2; 29 found; start..end, strand, type, name):
     88..192     +  promoter       AmpR promoter: bla
    193..1053    +  CDS            AmpR: β-lactamase; bla; confers resistance to ampicillin, carbenicillin, and related antibiotics
   1224..1812    +  rep_origin     ori: high-copy-number ColE1/pMB1/pBR322/pUC origin of replication
   1995..2087    +  CDS            lacI (fragment): lac repressor; lacI; The lac repressor binds to the lac operator to inhibit transcription in E. coli. This inhibition can be relieved by adding lactose or isopropyl-β-D-thiogalactopyranoside (IPTG).
   2100..2121    +  protein_bind   CAP binding site: CAP binding activates transcription in the presence of cAMP. E. coli catabolite activator protein
   2136..2166    +  promoter       lac promoter: promoter for the E. coli lac operon
   2174..2190    +  protein_bind   lac operator: The lac repressor binds to the lac operator to inhibit transcription in E. coli. This inhibition can be relieved by adding lactose or isopropyl-β-D-thiogalactopyranoside (IPTG). lac repressor encoded by lacI
   2235..2253    +  promoter       T3 promoter: promoter for bacteriophage T3 RNA polymerase
   2281..2507    +  promoter       RSV promoter: Rous sarcoma virus enhancer/promoter
   2508..2688    +  LTR            5' LTR (truncated): truncated 5' long terminal repeat (LTR) from HIV-1
   2735..2860    +  misc_feature   HIV-1 Ψ: packaging signal of human immunodeficiency virus type 1
   2844..3207    +  CDS            HIV-1 gag (fragment): gag protein from human immunodeficiency virus 1; gag
   3353..3586    +  misc_feature   RRE: The Rev response element (RRE) of HIV-1 allows for Rev-dependent mRNA export from the nucleus to the cytoplasm.
   3963..4063    +  CDS            Rev (fragment): human immunodeficiency virus 1 (HIV-1) Rev protein; rev; enhances nuclear export of unspliced and incompletely spliced viral mRNAs
   4113..4353    +  promoter       U6 promoter: RNA polymerase III promoter for human U6 snRNA
   4380..4455    +  misc_RNA       gRNA scaffold: guide RNA scaffold for the Streptococcus pyogenes CRISPR/Cas9 system
   4503..4620    +  misc_feature   cPPT/CTS: central polypurine tract and central termination sequence of HIV-1
   4687..4753    +  CDS            small t antigen (fragment): SV40 (simian virus 40) small t antigen
   4760..5938    +  promoter       EF-1α promoter: strong constitutive promoter for human elongation factor EF-1α
   5955..5980    +  misc_feature   MCS (fragment): multiple cloning site
   6164..6871    +  CDS            mCherry: mCherry is a basic (constitutively fluorescent) red fluorescent protein published in 2004, derived from Discosoma sp.. It is reported to be a very rapidly-maturing monomer with low acid sensitivity.
   6941..7529    +  misc_feature   WPRE: woodchuck hepatitis virus posttranscriptional regulatory element
   7534..7671    +  CDS            nef (fragment): NEF_HV1LA - Experimental evidence at protein level: Swiss-Prot protein existence level 1. Extracellular Nef protein targets CD4(+) T-lymphocytes for apoptosis by interacting with CXCR4 surface receptors. From Human immunodeficiency virus type 1 group M subtype B (isolate Lai) (HIV-1).
   7657..7837    +  LTR            5' LTR (truncated): truncated 5' long terminal repeat (LTR) from HIV-1
   7909..8030    +  polyA_signal   SV40 poly(A) signal: SV40 polyadenylation signal
   8070..8205    +  rep_origin     SV40 ori: SV40 origin of replication
   8226..8244    -  promoter       T7 promoter: promoter for bacteriophage T7 RNA polymerase
   8252..8407    +  CDS            lacZα (fragment): LacZα fragment of β-galactosidase; lacZ fragment
   8412..35      +  rep_origin     f1 ori (across the origin) (sequence partly withheld): f1 bacteriophage origin of replication; arrow indicates direction of (+) strand synthesis
>Addgene plasmid #178278 | pLKO_HSV.S.V5_mCherry-NLS | addgene full sequence | sequence record 353142 | Addgene NGS Result
AAATGAGCTGATTTAACAAAAATTTAACGCGAATTTTAACAAAATATTAACGCTTACAATTTAGGTGGCA
CTTTTCGGGGAAATGTGCGCGGAACCCCTATTTGTTTATTTTTCTAAATACATTCAAATATGTATCCGCT
CATGAGACAATAACCCTGATAAATGCTTCAATAATATTGAAAAAGGAAGAGTATGAGTATTCAACATTTC
CGTGTCGCCCTTATTCCCTTTTTTGCGGCATTTTGCCTTCCTGTTTTTGCTCACCCAGAAACGCTGGTGA
AAGTAAAAGATGCTGAAGATCAGTTGGGTGCACGAGTGGGTTACATCGAACTGGATCTCAACAGCGGTAA
GATCCTTGAGAGTTTTCGCCCCGAAGAACGTTTTCCAATGATGAGCACTTTTAAAGTTCTGCTATGTGGC
GCGGTATTATCCCGTATTGACGCCGGGCAAGAGCAACTCGGTCGCCGCATACACTATTCTCAGAATGACT
TGGTTGAGTACTCACCAGTCACAGAAAAGCATCTTACGGATGGCATGACAGTAAGAGAATTATGCAGTGC
TGCCATAACCATGAGTGATAACACTGCGGCCAACTTACTTCTGACAACGATCGGAGGACCGAAGGAGCTA
ACCGCTTTTTTGCACAACATGGGGGATCATGTAACTCGCCTTGATCGTTGGGAACCGGAGCTGAATGAAG
CCATACCAAACGACGAGCGTGACACCACGATGCCTGTAGCAATGGCAACAACGTTGCGCAAACTATTAAC
TGGCGAACTACTTACTCTAGCTTCCCGGCAACAATTAATAGACTGGATGGAGGCGGATAAAGTTGCAGGA
CCACTTCTGCGCTCGGCCCTTCCGGCTGGCTGGTTTATTGCTGATAAATCTGGAGCCGGTGAGCGTGGGT
CTCGCGGTATCATTGCAGCACTGGGGCCAGATGGTAAGCCCTCCCGTATCGTAGTTATCTACACGACGGG
GAGTCAGGCAACTATGGATGAACGAAATAGACAGATCGCTGAGATAGGTGCCTCACTGATTAAGCATTGG
TAACTGTCAGACCAAGTTTACTCATATATACTTTAGATTGATTTAAAACTTCATTTTTAATTTAAAAGGA
TCTAGGTGAAGATCCTTTTTGATAATCTCATGACCAAAATCCCTTAACGTGAGTTTTCGTTCCACTGAGC
GTCAGACCCCGTAGAAAAGATCAAAGGATCTTCTTGAGATCCTTTTTTTCTGCGCGTAATCTGCTGCTTG
CAAACAAAAAAACCACCGCTACCAGCGGTGGTTTGTTTGCCGGATCAAGAGCTACCAACTCTTTTTCCGA
AGGTAACTGGCTTCAGCAGAGCGCAGATACCAAATACTGTTCTTCTAGTGTAGCCGTAGTTAGGCCACCA
CTTCAAGAACTCTGTAGCACCGCCTACATACCTCGCTCTGCTAATCCTGTTACCAGTGGCTGCTGCCAGT
GGCGATAAGTCGTGTCTTACCGGGTTGGACTCAAGACGATAGTTACCGGATAAGGCGCAGCGGTCGGGCT
GAACGGGGGGTTCGTGCACACAGCCCAGCTTGGAGCGAACGACCTACACCGAACTGAGATACCTACAGCG
TGAGCTATGAGAAAGCGCCACGCTTCCCGAAGGGAGAAAGGCGGACAGGTATCCGGTAAGCGGCAGGGTC
GGAACAGGAGAGCGCACGAGGGAGCTTCCAGGGGGAAACGCCTGGTATCTTTATAGTCCTGTCGGGTTTC
GCCACCTCTGACTTGAGCGTCGATTTTTGTGATGCTCGTCAGGGGGGCGGAGCCTATGGAAAAACGCCAG
CAACGCGGCCTTTTTACGGTTCCTGGCCTTTTGCTGGCCTTTTGCTCACATGTTCTTTCCTGCGTTATCC
CCTGATTCTGTGGATAACCGTATTACCGCCTTTGAGTGAGCTGATACCGCTCGCCGCAGCCGAACGACCG
AGCGCAGCGAGTCAGTGAGCGAGGAAGCGGAAGAGCGCCCAATACGCAAACCGCCTCTCCCCGCGCGTTG
GCCGATTCATTAATGCAGCTGGCACGACAGGTTTCCCGACTGGAAAGCGGGCAGTGAGCGCAACGCAATT
AATGTGAGTTAGCTCACTCATTAGGCACCCCAGGCTTTACACTTTATGCTTCCGGCTCGTATGTTGTGTG
GAATTGTGAGCGGATAACAATTTCACACAGGAAACAGCTATGACCATGATTACGCCAAGCGCGCAATTAA
CCCTCACTAAAGGGAACAAAAGCTGGAGCTGCAAGCTTAATGTAGTCTTATGCAATACTCTTGTAGTCTT
GCAACATGGTAACGATGAGTTAGCAACATGCCTTACAAGGAGAGAAAAAGCACCGTGCATGGCGATTGGT
GGAAGTAAGGTGGTACGATCGTGCCTTATTAGGAAGGCAACAGACGGGTCTGACATGGATTGGACGAACC
ACTGAATTGCCGCATTGCAGAGATATTGTATTTAAGTGCCTAGCTCGATACATAAACGGGTCTCTCTGGT
TAGACCAGATCTGAGCCTGGGAGCTCTCTGGCTAACTAGGGAACCCACTGCTTAAGCCTCAATAAAGCTT
GCCTTGAGTGCTTCAAGTAGTGTGTGCCCGTCTGTTGTGTGACTCTGGTAACTAGAGATCCCTCAGACCC
TTTTAGTCAGTGTGGAAAATCTCTAGCAGTGGCGCCCGAACAGGGACTTGAAAGCGAAAGGGAAACCAGA
GGAGCTCTCTCGACGCAGGACTCGGCTTGCTGAAGCGCGCACGGCAAGAGGCGAGGGGCGGCGACTGGTG
AGTACGCCAAAAATTTTGACTAGCGGAGGCTAGAAGGAGAGAGATGGGTGCGAGAGCGTCAGTATTAAGC
GGGGGAGAATTAGATCGCGATGGGAAAAAATTCGGTTAAGGCCAGGGGGAAAGAAAAAATATAAATTAAA
ACATATAGTATGGGCAAGCAGGGAGCTAGAACGATTCGCAGTTAATCCTGGCCTGTTAGAAACATCAGAA
GGCTGTAGACAAATACTGGGACAGCTACAACCATCCCTTCAGACAGGATCAGAAGAACTTAGATCATTAT
ATAATACAGTAGCAACCCTCTATTGTGTGCATCAAAGGATAGAGATAAAAGACACCAAGGAAGCTTTAGA
CAAGATAGAGGAAGAGCAAAACAAAAGTAAGACCACCGCACAGCAAGCGGCCGCTGATCTTCAGACCTGG
AGGAGGAGATATGAGGGACAATTGGAGAAGTGAATTATATAAATATAAAGTAGTAAAAATTGAACCATTA
GGAGTAGCACCCACCAAGGCAAAGAGAAGAGTGGTGCAGAGAGAAAAAAGAGCAGTGGGAATAGGAGCTT
TGTTCCTTGGGTTCTTGGGAGCAGCAGGAAGCACTATGGGCGCAGCGTCAATGACGCTGACGGTACAGGC
CAGACAATTATTGTCTGGTATAGTGCAGCAGCAGAACAATTTGCTGAGGGCTATTGAGGCGCAACAGCAT
CTGTTGCAACTCACAGTCTGGGGCATCAAGCAGCTCCAGGCAAGAATCCTGGCTGTGGAAAGATACCTAA
AGGATCAACAGCTCCTGGGGATTTGGGGTTGCTCTGGAAAACTCATTTGCACCACTGCTGTGCCTTGGAA
TGCTAGTTGGAGTAATAAATCTCTGGAACAGATTTGGAATCACACGACCTGGATGGAGTGGGACAGAGAA
ATTAACAATTACACAAGCTTAATACACTCCTTAATTGAAGAATCGCAAAACCAGCAAGAAAAGAATGAAC
AAGAATTATTGGAATTAGATAAATGGGCAAGTTTGTGGAATTGGTTTAACATAACAAATTGGCTGTGGTA
TATAAAATTATTCATAATGATAGTAGGAGGCTTGGTAGGTTTAAGAATAGTTTTTGCTGTACTTTCTATA
GTGAATAGAGTTAGGCAGGGATATTCACCATTATCGTTTCAGACCCACCTCCCAACCCCGAGGGGACCCG
ACAGGCCCGAAGGAATAGAAGAAGAAGGTGGAGAGAGAGACAGAGACAGATCCATTCGATTAGTGAACGG
ATCTCGACGGTATCGATCACGAGACTAGTATCGAGCGGCCGCCCCCTTCACCGAGGGCCTATTTCCCATG
ATTCCTTCATATTTGCATATACGATACAAGGCTGTTAGAGAGATAATTGGAATTAATTTGACTGTAAACA
CAAAGATATTAGTACAAAATACGTGACGTAGAAAGTAATAATTTCTTGGGTAGTTTGCAGTTTTAAAATT
ATGTTTTAAAATGGACTATCATATGCTTACCGTAACTTGAAAGTATTTCGATTTCTTGGCTTTATATATC
TTGTGGAAAGGACGAAACACCGGGTCTTCGAGAAGACCTGTTTTAGAGCTAGAAATAGCAAGTTAAAATA
AGGCTAGTCCGTTATCAACTTGAAAAAGTGGCACCGAGTCGGTGCTTTTTTTAATTCTCGACCTCGAGAC
AAATGGCAGTATTCATCCACAATTTTAAAAGAAAAGGGGGGATTGGGGGGTACAGTGCAGGGGAAAGAAT
AGTAGACATAATAGCAACAGACATACAAACTAAAGAATTACAAAAACAAATTACAAAAATTCAAAATTTT
CGGGTTTATTACAGGGACAGCAGAGATCCACTTTGGCCGCGGCTCGAGGCGATAAGCTTTGCAAAGATGG
ATAAAGTTTTAAACAGAGAGGAATCTTTGCAGCTAATGGACCTTCTAGGTCTTGAAAGGAGTGGGAATTG
GCTCCGGTGCCCGTCAGTGGGCAGAGCGCACATCGCCCACAGTCCCCGAGAAGTTGGGGGGAGGGGTCGG
CAATTGAACCGGTGCCTAGAGAAGGTGGCGCGGGGTAAACTGGGAAAGTGATGTCGTGTACTGGCTCCGC
CTTTTTCCCGAGGGTGGGGGAGAACCGTATATAAGTGCAGTAGTCGCCGTGAACGTTCTTTTTCGCAACG
GGTTTGCCGCCAGAACACAGGTAAGTGCCGTGTGTGGTTCCCGCGGGCCTGGCCTCTTTACGGGTTATGG
CCCTTGCGTGCCTTGAATTACTTCCACCTGGCTGCAGTACGTGATTCTTGATCCCGAGCTTCGGGTTGGA
AGTGGGTGGGAGAGTTCGAGGCCTTGCGCTTAAGGAGCCCCTTCGCCTCGTGCTTGAGTTGAGGCCTGGC
CTGGGCGCTGGGGCCGCCGCGTGCGAATCTGGTGGCACCTTCGCGCCTGTCTCGCTGCTTTCGATAAGTC
TCTAGCCATTTAAAATTTTTGATGACCTGCTGCGACGCTTTTTTTCTGGCAAGATAGTCTTGTAAATGCG
GGCCAAGATCTGCACACTGGTATTTCGGTTTTTGGGGCCGCGGGCGGCGACGGGGCCCGTGCGTCCCAGC
GCACATGTTCGGCGAGGCGGGGCCTGCGAGCGCGGCCACCGAGAATCGGACGGGGGTAGTCTCAAGCTGG
CCGGCCTGCTCTGGTGCCTGGCCTCGCGCCGCCGTGTATCGCCCCGCCCTGGGCGGCAAGGCTGGCCCGG
TCGGCACCAGTTGCGTGAGCGGAAAGATGGCCGCTTCCCGGCCCTGCTGCAGGGAGCTCAAAATGGAGGA
CGCGGCGCTCGGGAGAGCGGGCGGGTGAGTCACCCACACAAAGGAAAAGGGCCTTTCCGTCCTCAGCCGT
CGCTTCATGTGACTCCACGGAGTACCGGGCGCCGTCCAGGCACCTCGATTAGTTCTCGAGCTTTTGGAGT
ACGTCGTCTTTAGGTTGGGGGGAGGGGTTTTATGCGATGGAGTTTCCCCACACTGAGTGGGTGGAGACTG
AAGTTAGGCCAGCTTGGCACTTGATGTAATTCTCCTTGGAATTTGCCCTTTTTGAGTTTGGATCTTGGTT
CATTCTCAAGCCTCAGACAGTGGTTCAAAGTTTTTTTCTTCCATTTCAGGTGTCGTGAGGAATTCTGCAG
TCGATCGACGGTACCGCGGGCCCGGGATCCACGGTCGCCACCATGGGCCAGCCCGAGCTGGCCCCCGAGG
ACCCCGAGGACGGAGGAGGCGGGGGAGGGAAGGAGACCGCCGCCGCCAAGTTCGAGAGGCAGCACATGGA
CAGCGGAGGAGGCGGGGGAGGGGGCAAACCAATTCCAAACCCACTGCTGGGACTGGATTCCACAGGCATG
CTGATGGTGAGCAAGGGCGAGGAGGATAACATGGCCATCATCAAGGAGTTCATGCGCTTCAAGGTGCACA
TGGAGGGCTCCGTGAACGGCCACGAGTTCGAGATCGAGGGCGAGGGCGAGGGCCGCCCCTACGAGGGCAC
CCAGACCGCCAAGCTGAAGGTGACCAAGGGTGGCCCCCTGCCCTTCGCCTGGGACATCCTGTCCCCTCAG
TTCATGTACGGCTCCAAGGCCTACGTGAAGCACCCCGCCGACATCCCCGACTACTTGAAGCTGTCCTTCC
CCGAGGGCTTCAAGTGGGAGCGCGTGATGAACTTCGAGGACGGCGGCGTGGTGACCGTGACCCAGGACTC
CTCCCTGCAGGACGGCGAGTTCATCTACAAGGTGAAGCTGCGCGGCACCAACTTCCCCTCCGACGGCCCC
GTAATGCAGAAGAAGACCATGGGCTGGGAGGCCTCCTCCGAGCGGATGTACCCCGAGGACGGCGCCCTGA
AGGGCGAGATCAAGCAGAGGCTGAAGCTGAAGGACGGCGGCCACTACGACGCTGAGGTCAAGACCACCTA
CAAGGCCAAGAAGCCCGTGCAGCTGCCCGGCGCCTACAACGTCAACATCAAGTTGGACATCACCTCCCAC
AACGAGGACTACACCATCGTGGAACAGTACGAACGCGCCGAGGGCCGCCACTCCACCGGCGGCATGGACG
AGCTGTACAAGAAACGGCCAGCCGAGGATATGGAGGAAGAACAAGCCTTTAAACGATCTCGATAAAGCGG
CCGCGTCGACAATCAACCTCTGGATTACAAAATTTGTGAAAGATTGACTGGTATTCTTAACTATGTTGCT
CCTTTTACGCTATGTGGATACGCTGCTTTAATGCCTTTGTATCATGCTATTGCTTCCCGTATGGCTTTCA
TTTTCTCCTCCTTGTATAAATCCTGGTTGCTGTCTCTTTATGAGGAGTTGTGGCCCGTTGTCAGGCAACG
TGGCGTGGTGTGCACTGTGTTTGCTGACGCAACCCCCACTGGTTGGGGCATTGCCACCACCTGTCAGCTC
CTTTCCGGGACTTTCGCTTTCCCCCTCCCTATTGCCACGGCGGAACTCATCGCCGCCTGCCTTGCCCGCT
GCTGGACAGGGGCTCGGCTGTTGGGCACTGACAATTCCGTGGTGTTGTCGGGGAAGCTGACGTCCTTTCC
ATGGCTGCTCGCCTGTGTTGCCACCTGGATTCTGCGCGGGACGTCCTTCTGCTACGTCCCTTCGGCCCTC
AATCCAGCGGACCTTCCTTCCCGCGGCCTGCTGCCGGCTCTGCGGCCTCTTCCGCATCTTCGCCTTCGCC
CTCAGACGAGTCGGATCTCCCTTTGGGCCGCCTCCCCGCCTGGGTACCTTTAAGACCAATGACTTACAAG
GCAGCTGTAGATCTTAGCCACTTTTTAAAAGAAAAGGGGGGACTGGAAGGGCTAATTCACTCCCAACGAA
GATAAGATCTGCTTTTTGCTTGTACTGGGTCTCTCTGGTTAGACCAGATCTGAGCCTGGGAGCTCTCTGG
CTAACTAGGGAACCCACTGCTTAAGCCTCAATAAAGCTTGCCTTGAGTGCTTCAAGTAGTGTGTGCCCGT
CTGTTGTGTGACTCTGGTAACTAGAGATCCCTCAGACCCTTTTAGTCAGTGTGGAAAATCTCTAGCAGTA
GTAGTTCATGTCATCTTATTATTCAGTATTTATAACTTGCAAAGAAATGAATATCAGAGAGTGAGAGGAA
CTTGTTTATTGCAGCTTATAATGGTTACAAATAAAGCAATAGCATCACAAATTTCACAAATAAAGCATTT
TTTTCACTGCATTCTAGTTGTGGTTTGTCCAAACTCATCAATGTATCTTATCATGTCTGGCTCTAGCTAT
CCCGCCCCTAACTCCGCCCATCCCGCCCCTAACTCCGCCCAGTTCCGCCCATTCTCCGCCCCATGGCTGA
CTAATTTTTTTTATTTATGCAGAGGCCGAGGCCGCCTCGGCCTCTGAGCTATTCCAGAAGTAGTGAGGAG
GCTTTTTTGGAGGCCTAGGGACGTACCCAATTCGCCCTATAGTGAGTCGTATTACGCGCGCTCACTGGCC
GTCGTTTTACAACGTCGTGACTGGGAAAACCCTGGCGTTACCCAACTTAATCGCCTTGCAGCACATCCCC
CTTTCGCCAGCTGGCGTAATAGCGAAGAGGCCCGCACCGATCGCCCTTCCCAACAGTTGCGCAGCCTGAA
TGGCGAATGGG
[124 nt withheld, positions 8412-8535]
C
[91 nt withheld, positions 8537-8627]
A
[49 nt withheld, positions 8629-8677]
CCTTTGACGTTGGAGTCCACGTTCTTT
[37 nt withheld, positions 8705-8741]
ACCCTATCTCGGTCTATTCTTTTGATTTATAAGGGATTTTGCCGATTTCGGCCTATTGGTTAAA
